Addgene plasmid #100275: pAAV-U6sgp53-U6sgbbSapI-GFAPCre
Purpose: (Empty Backbone) AAV-CRISPR mediated genome editing in glia / astrocytes
Depositing lab: Sidi Chen. Depositing organization: Yale University. Publication: AAV-mediated direct in vivo CRISPR screen identifies functional suppressors in glioblastoma. Chow RD, Guzman CD, Wang G, Schmidt F, Youngblood MW, Ye L, Errami Y, Dong MB, Martinez MA, Zhang S, Renauer P, Bilguvar K, Gunel M, Sharp PA, Zhang F, Platt RJ, Chen S. Nat Neurosci. 2017 Aug 14. doi: 10.1038/nn.4620. PubMed 28805815.
Backbone
  Vector backbone: pAAV
  Vector type: Mammalian Expression, Mouse Targeting, AAV, CRISPR, Synthetic Biology
Growth in bacteria
  Bacterial resistance: Ampicillin, 100 μg/mL
  Growth temperature: 37°C
  Growth strain: NEB Stable
  Copy number: Unknown
Terms and licenses: Academic/Nonprofit Terms; Industry Terms: Not Available to Industry
Depositor comments: Please note that some sequence discrepancies were found between Addgene's quality control and the depositor's genbank sequence. The depositor noted that these discrepancies do NOT affect plasmid function.
How to cite: pAAV-U6sgp53-U6sgbbSapI-GFAPCre was a gift from Sidi Chen (Addgene plasmid # 100275 ; http://n2t.net/addgene:100275 ; RRID:Addgene_100275)
