[The description below was written by a language model from this plasmid's Addgene catalogue record and the feature table of its GenBank file.]
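Description:
pAAV-U6sgp53-U6sgbbSapI-GFAPCre is a 6,990 bp AAV transfer plasmid built on a pAAV backbone and catalogued as an empty backbone for AAV-CRISPR genome editing in glia and astrocytes, with mouse targeting listed among its vector types. It is propagated in bacteria through a high-copy ColE1/pUC-type origin and selected with ampicillin via the beta-lactamase gene. An f1 phage origin is also present in the backbone. The payload lies between two AAV2 inverted terminal repeats, the cis elements required for replication and packaging of the intervening DNA into AAV particles.

Within the ITRs, two tandem human U6 (RNA polymerase III) promoters each drive a Streptococcus pyogenes Cas9 guide RNA scaffold. Judging from the plasmid name, the first cassette carries a guide against p53, while the second is an empty guide backbone with a SapI cloning site into which a user-chosen spacer or guide library can be inserted. The feature table does not annotate the spacers or the SapI site. Downstream is a long stretch of roughly 2.2 kb without annotation, followed by an SV40 nuclear localization signal, a further unannotated region of about 1 kb, an HA epitope tag and a short synthetic polyadenylation signal. This layout fits the GFAP promoter-driven, NLS- and HA-tagged Cre recombinase implied by the name, although neither the GFAP promoter nor the Cre coding sequence is explicitly annotated. No Cas9 is encoded, so the nuclease must be supplied by the host; Cre could serve to activate a Cre-dependent allele in astrocytes, but the record does not say so. The associated publication concerns direct in vivo AAV-mediated CRISPR screening for glioblastoma suppressors. The depositor notes minor sequence discrepancies that are said not to affect function.
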