LOCUS       Exported 6990 bp ds-DNA circular SYN 12-MAY-2021
DEFINITION  AAV-CRISPR mediated genome editing in glia / astrocytes.
ACCESSION   .
VERSION     .
KEYWORDS    pAAV-U6sgp53-U6sgbbSapI-GFAPCre
SOURCE      synthetic DNA construct
  ORGANISM  synthetic DNA construct
REFERENCE   1 (bases 1 to 6990)
  AUTHORS   Chow RD, Guzman CD, Wang G, Schmidt F, Youngblood MW, Ye L, Errami
            Y, Dong MB, Martinez MA, Zhang S, Renauer P, Bilguvar K, Gunel M,
            Sharp PA, Zhang F, Platt RJ, Chen S
  TITLE     AAV-mediated direct in vivo CRISPR screen identifies functional
            suppressors in glioblastoma
  JOURNAL   Nat Neurosci. 2017 Aug 14. doi: 10.1038/nn.4620.
REFERENCE   2 (bases 1 to 6990)
  AUTHORS   .
  TITLE     Direct Submission
  JOURNAL   Exported May 12, 2021 from SnapGene Server 1.1.58
            http://www.snapgene.com
FEATURES             Location/Qualifiers
     source          1..6990
                     /organism="synthetic DNA construct"
                     /mol_type="other DNA"
     repeat_region   1..130
                     /label=AAV2 ITR (alternate)
                     /note="Functional equivalent of wild-type AAV2 ITR"
     promoter        145..385
                     /label=U6 promoter
                     /note="RNA polymerase III promoter for human U6 snRNA"
     misc_RNA        414..489
                     /label=gRNA scaffold
                     /note="guide RNA scaffold for the Streptococcus pyogenes
                     CRISPR/Cas9 system"
     promoter        503..743
                     /label=U6 promoter
                     /note="RNA polymerase III promoter for human U6 snRNA"
     misc_RNA        770..845
                     /label=gRNA scaffold
                     /note="guide RNA scaffold for the Streptococcus pyogenes
                     CRISPR/Cas9 system"
     CDS             3082..3102
                     /codon_start=1
                     /product="nuclear localization signal of SV40 (simian virus
                     40) large T antigen"
                     /label=SV40 NLS
                     /translation="PKKKRKV"
     CDS             4129..4155
                     /codon_start=1
                     /product="HA (human influenza hemagglutinin) epitope tag"
                     /label=HA
                     /translation="YPYDVPDYA"
     polyA_signal    4177..4225
                     /note="synthetic polyadenylation signal"
     repeat_region   4253..4393
                     /label=AAV2 ITR
                     /note="inverted terminal repeat of adeno-associated virus
                     serotype 2"
     repeat_region   4253..4382
                     /label=AAV2 ITR
     rep_origin      4468..4923
                     /direction=RIGHT
                     /label=f1 ori
                     /note="f1 bacteriophage origin of replication; arrow
                     indicates direction of (+) strand synthesis"
     primer_bind     complement(4555..4574)
                     /label=F1ori-R
                     /note="F1 origin, reverse primer"
     primer_bind     4765..4786
                     /label=F1ori-F
                     /note="F1 origin, forward primer"
     primer_bind     complement(4940..4959)
                     /label=pRS-marker
                     /note="pRS vectors, use to sequence yeast selectable
                     marker"
     primer_bind     5059..5081
                     /label=pGEX 3'
                     /note="pGEX vectors, reverse primer"
     primer_bind     complement(5119..5137)
                     /label=pBRforEco
                     /note="pBR322 vectors, upsteam of EcoRI site, forward
                     primer"
     promoter        5205..5309
                     /gene="bla"
                     /label=AmpR promoter
     CDS             5310..6170
                     /codon_start=1
                     /gene="bla"
                     /product="beta-lactamase"
                     /label=AmpR
                     /note="confers resistance to ampicillin, carbenicillin, and
                     related antibiotics"
                     /translation="MSIQHFRVALIPFFAAFCLPVFAHPETLVKVKDAEDQLGARVGYI
                     ELDLNSGKILESFRPEERFPMMSTFKVLLCGAVLSRIDAGQEQLGRRIHYSQNDLVEYS
                     PVTEKHLTDGMTVRELCSAAITMSDNTAANLLLTTIGGPKELTAFLHNMGDHVTRLDRW
                     EPELNEAIPNDERDTTMPVAMATTLRKLLTGELLTLASRQQLIDWMEADKVAGPLLRSA
                     LPAGWFIADKSGAGERGSRGIIAALGPDGKPSRIVVIYTTGSQATMDERNRQIAEIGAS
                     LIKHW"
     primer_bind     complement(5528..5547)
                     /label=Amp-R
                     /note="Ampicillin resistance gene, reverse primer"
     rep_origin      6341..6929
                     /direction=RIGHT
                     /label=ori
                     /note="high-copy-number ColE1/pMB1/pBR322/pUC origin of
                     replication"
     primer_bind     6830..6849
                     /label=pBR322ori-F
                     /note="pBR322 origin, forward primer"
ORIGIN
        1 cctgcaggca gctgcgcgct cgctcgctca ctgaggccgc ccgggcgtcg ggcgaccttt
       61 ggtcgcccgg cctcagtgag cgagcgagcg cgcagagagg gagtggccaa ctccatcact
      121 aggggttcct gcggccgcac gcgtgagggc ctatttccca tgattccttc atatttgcat
      181 atacgataca aggctgttag agagataatt ggaattaatt tgactgtaaa cacaaagata
      241 ttagtacaaa atacgtgacg tagaaagtaa taatttcttg ggtagtttgc agttttaaaa
      301 ttatgtttta aaatggacta tcatatgctt accgtaactt gaaagtattt cgatttcttg
      361 gctttatata tcttgtggaa aggacgaaac accgtgtaat agctcctgca tgggttttag
      421 agctagaaat agcaagttaa aataaggcta gtccgttatc aacttgaaaa agtggcaccg
      481 agtcggtgct ttttttctag aagagggcct atttcccatg attccttcat atttgcatat
      541 acgatacaag gctgttagag agataattgg aattaatttg actgtaaaca caaagatatt
      601 agtacaaaat acgtgacgta gaaagtaata atttcttggg tagtttgcag ttttaaaatt
      661 atgttttaaa atggactatc atatgcttac cgtaacttga aagtatttcg atttcttggc
      721 tttatatatc ttgtggaaag gacgaaacac cggaagagcg agctcttctg ttttagagct
      781 agaaatagca agttaaaata aggctagtcc gttatcaact tgaaaaagtg gcatcgagtc
      841 ggtgcttttt tggtaccccc acctccctct ctgtgctggg actcacagag ggagacctca
      901 ggaggcagtc tgtccatcac atgtccaaat gcagagcata ccctgggctg ggcgcagtgg
      961 cgcacaactg taattccagc actttgggag gctgatgtgg aaggatcact tgagcccaga
     1021 agttctagac cagcctgggc aacatggcaa gaccctatct ctacaaaaaa agttaaaaaa
     1081 tcagccacgt gtggtgacac acacctgtag tcccagctat tcaggaggct gaggtgaggg
     1141 gatcacttaa ggctgggagg ttgaggctgc agtgagtcgt ggttgcgcca ctgcactcca
     1201 gcctgggcaa cagtgagacc ctgtctcaaa agacaaaaaa aaaaaaaaaa aaaaaaagaa
     1261 catatcctgg tgtggagtag gggacgctgc tctgacagag gctcgggggc ctgagctggc
     1321 tctgtgagct ggggaggagg cagacagcca ggccttgtct gcaagcagac ctggcagcat
     1381 tgggctggcc gccccccagg gcctcctctt catgcccagt gaatgactca ccttggcaca
     1441 gacacaatgt tcggggtggg cacagtgcct gcttcccgcc gcaccccagc ccccctcaaa
     1501 tgccttccga gaagcccatt gagcaggggg cttgcattgc accccagcct gacagcctgg
     1561 catcttggga taaaagcagc acagccccct aggggctgcc cttgctgtgt ggcgccaccg
     1621 gcggtggaga acaaggctct attcagcctg tgcccaggaa aggggatcag gggatgccca
     1681 ggcatggaca gtgggtggca gggggggaga ggagggctgt ctgcttccca gaagtccaag
     1741 gacacaaatg ggtgagggga ctgggcaggg ttctgaccct gtgggaccag agtggagggc
     1801 gtagatggac ctgaagtctc cagggacaac agggcccagg tctcaggctc ctagttgggc
     1861 ccagtggctc cagcgtttcc aaacccatcc atccccagag gttcttccca tctctccagg
     1921 ctgatgtgtg ggaactcgag gaaataaatc tccagtggga gacggagggg tggccaggga
     1981 aacggggcgc tgcaggaata aagacgagcc agcacagcca gctcatgtgt aacggctttg
     2041 tggagctgtc aaggcctggt ctctgggaga gaggcacagg gaggccagac aaggaagggg
     2101 tgacctggag ggacagatcc aggggctaaa gtcctgataa ggcaagagag tgccggcccc
     2161 ctcttgccct atcaggacct ccactgccac atagaggcca tgattgaccc ttagacaaag
     2221 ggctggtgtc caatcccagc ccccagcccc agaactccag ggaatgaatg ggcagagagc
     2281 aggaatgtgg gacatctgtg ttcaagggaa ggactccagg agtctgctgg gaatgaggcc
     2341 tagtaggaaa tgaggtggcc cttgagggta cagaacaggt tcattcttcg ccaaattccc
     2401 agcaccttgc aggcacttac agctgagtga gataatgcct gggttatgaa atcaaaaagt
     2461 tggaaagcag gtcagaggtc atctggtaca gcccttcctt cccttttttt tttttttttt
     2521 ttgtgagaca aggtctctct ctgttgccca ggctggagtg gcgcaaacac agctcactgc
     2581 agcctcaacc tactgggctc aagcaatcct ccagcctcag cctcccaaag tgctgggatt
     2641 acaagcatga gccaccccac tcagcccttt ccttcctttt taattgatgc ataataattg
     2701 taagtattca tcatggtcca accaaccctt tcttgaccca ccttcctaga gagagggtcc
     2761 tcttgcttca gcggtcaggg ccccagaccc atggtctggc tccaggtacc acctgcctca
     2821 tgcaggagtt ggcgtgccca ggaagctctg cctctgggca cagtgacctc agtggggtga
     2881 ggggagctct ccccatagct gggctgcggc ccaaccccac cccctcaggc tatgccaggg
     2941 ggtgttgcca ggggcacccg ggcatcgcca gtctagccca ctccttcata aagccctcgc
     3001 atcccaggag cgagcagagc cagagcaggt tggagaggag acgcatcacc tccgctgctc
     3061 gccgggcgta cggccaccat gcccaagaag aagaggaagg tgtccaatct cctgactgtt
     3121 caccagaacc tccctgcgct gccagtagat gccactagcg atgaggtcag gaaaaatctc
     3181 atggatatgt ttagggatag acaggcgttt tctgaacaca cctggaaaat gctgcttagc
     3241 gtgtgccgat cctgggcagc ctggtgtaag ctgaacaatc gcaaatggtt ccccgccgag
     3301 ccggaggacg tgcgcgatta cctgctgtat ctccaggcaa gagggctggc tgtcaagact
     3361 atccagcagc acttgggcca actgaatatg ctgcatcgac gcagcgggct cccccggcct
     3421 agcgattcaa acgcagtctc ccttgttatg aggagaatta gaaaggaaaa cgtagatgcg
     3481 ggtgagaggg ctaagcaggc tctcgctttt gagcggactg atttcgacca ggtcagatcc
     3541 ctgatggaga acagcgatcg gtgccaggac atcaggaacc tcgcatttct gggaattgca
     3601 tataacacac ttctgcgcat agctgagatc gcccggatca gagtgaaaga catcagtcga
     3661 acggacggcg gccggatgct tattcatatt ggacgcacaa agacattggt cagcaccgct
     3721 ggcgttgaaa aggccttgtc cctgggcgta acgaagctgg tggaaagatg gatctcagtg
     3781 tccggcgtgg ctgacgaccc taataattac ttgttctgtc gagtgagaaa aaacggagtc
     3841 gccgcgccct ctgccaccag ccaattgagt acacgggccc ttgaagggat ctttgaggca
     3901 acccaccgac tcatatacgg agccaaggat gacagtggcc agaggtatct cgcctggtca
     3961 ggtcattctg ctagggtggg ggccgcacga gacatggcgc gggcaggagt ctccatacca
     4021 gagattatgc aagctggagg ttggacaaat gtgaacatcg ttatgaacta tatccgcaat
     4081 cttgactctg aaaccggggc catggtgaga ctgctcgaag atggtgacta cccatacgat
     4141 gttccagatt acgcttaaga attcgatatc aagcttaata aaagatcttt attttcatta
     4201 gatctgtgtg ttggtttttt gtgtggtaac cacgtgcgga ccgagcggcc gcaggaaccc
     4261 ctagtgatgg agttggccac tccctctctg cgcgctcgct cgctcactga ggccgggcga
     4321 ccaaaggtcg cccgacgccc gggctttgcc cgggcggcct cagtgagcga gcgagcgcgc
     4381 agctgcctgc aggggcgcct gatgcggtat tttctcctta cgcatctgtg cggtatttca
     4441 caccgcatan nnnnnnnnnn nnnnnnnnnn nnnnnnnnnn nnnnnnnnnn nnnnnnnnnn
     4501 nnnnnnnnnn nnnnnnnnnn nnnnnnnnnn nnnnnnnnnn nnnntnnnnn nnnnnnnnnn
     4561 nnnnnnnnnn nnnnnnnnnn nnnnnnnnnn ncnnnnnnnn nnnnnnnnnn nnnnnnnnnn
     4621 nnnnnnnnnn nnnnnnnnnn nnnnnnnnnn nnnnnnnnnn nnnnnnnnnn nnnnnnnnnn
     4681 nnnnnnnnnn nnnnnnnnnn nnnnnnnnnn nnnnnnnnnn nnnnnnnnnn nnncctttga
     4741 cgttggagtc cacgttcttt aatagtggac tcttgttcca aactggaaca acactcaact
     4801 ctatctcggg ctattctttt gatttataag ggattttgcc gatttcggtc tattggttaa
     4861 aaaatgagct gatttaacaa aaatttaacg cgaattttaa caaaatatta acgtttacaa
     4921 ttttatggtg cactctcagt acaatctgct ctgatgccgc atagttaagc cagccccgac
     4981 acccgccaac acccgctgac gcgccctgac gggcttgtct gctcccggca tccgcttaca
     5041 gacaagctgt gaccgtctcc gggagctgca tgtgtcagag gttttcaccg tcatcaccga
     5101 aacgcgcgag acgaaagggc ctcgtgatac gcctattttt ataggttaat gtcatgataa
     5161 taatggtttc ttagacgtca ggtggcactt ttcggggaaa tgtgcgcgga acccctattt
     5221 gtttattttt ctaaatacat tcaaatatgt atccgctcat gagacaataa ccctgataaa
     5281 tgcttcaata atattgaaaa aggaagagta tgagtattca acatttccgt gtcgccctta
     5341 ttcccttttt tgcggcattt tgccttcctg tttttgctca cccagaaacg ctggtgaaag
     5401 taaaagatgc tgaagatcag ttgggtgcac gagtgggtta catcgaactg gatctcaaca
     5461 gcggtaagat ccttgagagt tttcgccccg aagaacgttt tccaatgatg agcactttta
     5521 aagttctgct atgtggcgcg gtattatccc gtattgacgc cgggcaagag caactcggtc
     5581 gccgcataca ctattctcag aatgacttgg ttgagtactc accagtcaca gaaaagcatc
     5641 ttacggatgg catgacagta agagaattat gcagtgctgc cataaccatg agtgataaca
     5701 ctgcggccaa cttacttctg acaacgatcg gaggaccgaa ggagctaacc gcttttttgc
     5761 acaacatggg ggatcatgta actcgccttg atcgttggga accggagctg aatgaagcca
     5821 taccaaacga cgagcgtgac accacgatgc ctgtagcaat ggcaacaacg ttgcgcaaac
     5881 tattaactgg cgaactactt actctagctt cccggcaaca attaatagac tggatggagg
     5941 cggataaagt tgcaggacca cttctgcgct cggcccttcc ggctggctgg tttattgctg
     6001 ataaatctgg agccggtgag cgtgggtctc gcggtatcat tgcagcactg gggccagatg
     6061 gtaagccctc ccgtatcgta gttatctaca cgacggggag tcaggcaact atggatgaac
     6121 gaaatagaca gatcgctgag ataggtgcct cactgattaa gcattggtaa ctgtcagacc
     6181 aagtttactc atatatactt tagattgatt taaaacttca tttttaattt aaaaggatct
     6241 aggtgaagat cctttttgat aatctcatga ccaaaatccc ttaacgtgag ttttcgttcc
     6301 actgagcgtc agaccccgta gaaaagatca aaggatcttc ttgagatcct ttttttctgc
     6361 gcgtaatctg ctgcttgcaa acaaaaaaac caccgctacc agcggtggtt tgtttgccgg
     6421 atcaagagct accaactctt tttccgaagg taactggctt cagcagagcg cagataccaa
     6481 atactgttct tctagtgtag ccgtagttag gccaccactt caagaactct gtagcaccgc
     6541 ctacatacct cgctctgcta atcctgttac cagtggctgc tgccagtggc gataagtcgt
     6601 gtcttaccgg gttggactca agacgatagt taccggataa ggcgcagcgg tcgggctgaa
     6661 cggggggttc gtgcacacag cccagcttgg agcgaacgac ctacaccgaa ctgagatacc
     6721 tacagcgtga gctatgagaa agcgccacgc ttcccgaagg gagaaaggcg gacaggtatc
     6781 cggtaagcgg cagggtcgga acaggagagc gcacgaggga gcttccaggg ggaaacgcct
     6841 ggtatcttta tagtcctgtc gggtttcgcc acctctgact tgagcgtcga tttttgtgat
     6901 gctcgtcagg ggggcggagc ctatggaaaa acgccagcaa cgcggccttt ttacggttcc
     6961 tggccttttg ctggcctttt gctcacatgt
//
